Addgene plasmid #146248: pAc5.1C-Fluc-HSL_E
Purpose: Insect Expression of HSL
Depositing lab: Elisa Izaurralde. Depositing organization: Max Planck Institute for Developmental Biology. Publication: Deadenylation is a widespread effect of miRNA regulation. Eulalio A, Huntzinger E, Nishihara T, Rehwinkel J, Fauser M, Izaurralde E. RNA. 2009 Jan . 15(1):21-32. 10.1261/rna.1399509 PubMed 19029310.
Backbone
  Vector backbone: Unknown
  Vector type: Insect Expression
Growth in bacteria
  Bacterial resistance: Ampicillin, 100 μg/mL
  Growth temperature: 37°C
  Growth strain: DH5alpha
  Copy number: Low Copy
Gene/Insert
  Gene/Insert name: HSL
  Species: Other
  Cloning method: Unknown
Terms and licenses: Academic/Nonprofit Terms; Industry Terms: Not Available to Industry
Depositor comments: Plasmids from this collection were made available to the research community and donated after the lab closed. Please note that the sequence provided by the depositing laboratory may be theoretical/predicted or based on Sanger sequencing results. There may be discrepancies between sequencing results obtained by Addgene and the depositor sequence. If an Addgene verified sequence is not available, please contact before placing your order to request that our lab fully sequence the plasmid.
How to cite: pAc5.1C-Fluc-HSL_E was a gift from Elisa Izaurralde (Addgene plasmid # 146248 ; http://n2t.net/addgene:146248 ; RRID:Addgene_146248)
