[The description below was written by a language model from this plasmid's Addgene catalogue record and pLannotate feature annotations shown in this document.]
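Description:
pAc5.1C-Fluc-HSL_E is a 7,238 nt insect-cell expression plasmid. The catalogue lists the backbone as unknown, although the name and annotated parts point to a pAc5.1-type vector. It is maintained in E. coli through a ColE1/pUC-family origin of replication and selected with ampicillin via the β-lactamase gene and its native bla promoter. The catalogue describes it as low copy, whereas the annotated origin is of the type usually regarded as high copy. A partial tetracycline-resistance coding sequence and a short fragment of SV40 large T antigen are also detected. These appear to be non-functional backbone remnants rather than working markers.

The expression unit is driven by the Drosophila melanogaster actin 5C promoter, a strong constitutive promoter commonly used in cultured fly cells such as S2 cells. It directs transcription of firefly luciferase. A V5 epitope tag sequence lies shortly downstream of the luciferase coding region, but the record does not show whether it is in frame and translated. The insert named in the catalogue, HSL, corresponds to the annotated histone 3' UTR stem-loop located downstream of the reporter. This element directs the 3'-end processing characteristic of replication-dependent histone mRNAs, giving transcripts that end in a stem-loop instead of a poly(A) tail. Only a reverse-oriented fragment of the SV40 polyadenylation signal lies between the reporter and the stem-loop, consistent with the stem-loop serving as the 3'-end formation signal, though the record does not state this explicitly.

The associated publication concerns deadenylation in miRNA-mediated regulation. A luciferase reporter mRNA lacking a poly(A) tail would fit that context as a way to compare reporter behaviour with and without a tail, but the stated purpose is simply insect expression of HSL. The depositor sequence may be theoretical rather than fully verified.
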