Features (pLannotate 1.2.2; 10 found; start..end, strand, type, name):
     56..2568    +  promoter       Ac5 promoter: Drosophila melanogaster actin 5C promoter
   2594..4243    +  CDS            luciferase: firefly luciferase; luc
   4297..4338    +  CDS            V5 tag: epitope tag from simian virus 5
   4438..4536    -  polyA_signal   SV40 poly(A) signal (fragment): SV40 polyadenylation signal
   4577..4623    +  ncRNA          Histone3: Accession: RF00032 - Histone 3' UTR stem-loop
   4821..4905    -  CDS            large T antigen (fragment): large T antigen from SV40 (simian virus 40)
   4906..5376    +  CDS            TcR (fragment): tetracycline efflux protein; tet; confers resistance to tetracycline
   5420..6008    -  rep_origin     ori: high-copy-number ColE1/pMB1/pBR322/pUC origin of replication
   6179..7039    -  CDS            AmpR: β-lactamase; bla; confers resistance to ampicillin, carbenicillin, and related antibiotics
   7040..7144    -  promoter       AmpR promoter: bla
>Addgene plasmid #146248 | pAc5.1C-Fluc-HSL_E | depositor full sequence | sequence record 288693 | Full Sequence
CTTCAAGGAATTAATTCTATATTCTAAAAACACAAATGATACTTCTAAAAAAAATCATGAATGGCATCAA
CTCTGAATCAAATCTTTGCAGATGCACCTACTTCTCATTTCCACTGTCACATCATTTTTCCAGATCTCGC
TGCCTGTTATGTGGCCCACAAACCAAGACACGTTTTATGGCCATTAAAGCTGGCTGATCGTCGCCAAACA
CCAAATACATATCAATATGTACATTCGAGAAAGAAGCGATCAAAGAAGCGTCTTCGGGCGAGTAGGAGAA
TGCGGAGGAGAAGGAGAACGAGCTGATCTAGTATCTCTCCACAATCCAATGCCAACTGACCAACTGGCCA
TATTCGGAGCAATTTGAAGCCAATTTCCATCGCCTGGCGATCGCTCCATTCTTGGCTATATGTTTTTCAC
CGTTCCCGGGGCCATTTTCAAAGACTCGTCGGTAAGATAAGATTGTGTCACTCGCTGTCTCTCTTCATTT
GTCGAAGAATGCTGAGGAATTTCGCGATGACGTCGGCGAGTATTTTGAAGAATGAGAATAATTTGTATTT
ATACGAAAATCAGTTAGTGGAATTTTCTACAAAAACATGTTATCTATAGATAATTTTGTTGCAAAATATG
TTGACTATGACAAAGATTGTATGTATATACCTTTAATGTATTCTCATTTTCTTATGTATTTATAATGGCA
ATGATGATACTGATGATATTTTAAGATGATGCCAGACCACAGGCTGATTTCTGCGTCTTTTGCCGAACGC
AGTGCATGTGCGGTTGTTGTTTTTTGGAATAGTTTCAATTTTCGGACTGTCCGCTTTGATTTCAGTTTCT
TGGCTTATTCAAAAAGCAAAGTAAAGCCAAAAAAGCGAGATGGCAATACCAAATGCGGCAAAACGGTAGT
GGAAGGAAAGGGGTGCGGGGCAGCGGAAGGAAGGGTGGGGCGGGGCGTGGCGGGGTCTGTGGCTGGGCGC
GACGTCACCGACGTTGGAGCCACTCCTTTGACCATGTGTGCGTGTGTGTATTATTCGTGTCTCGCCACTC
GCCGGTTGTTTTTTTCTTTTTATCTCGCTCTCTCTAGCGCCATCTCGTACGCATGCTCAACGCACCGCAT
GTTGCCGTGTCCTTTATGCGTCATTTTGGCTCGAAATAGGCAATTATTTAAACAAAGATTAGTCAACGAA
AACGCTAAAATAAATAAGTCTACAATATGGTTACTTATTGCCATGTGTGTGCAGCCAACGATAGCAACAA
AAGCAACAACACAGTGGCTTTCCCTCTTTCACTTTTTGTTTGCAAGCGCGTGCGAGCAAGACGGCACGAC
CGGCAAACGCAATTACGCTGACAAAGAGCAGACGAAGTTTTGGCCGAAAAACATCAAGGCGCCTGATACG
AATGCATTTGCAATAACAATTGCGATATTTAATATTGTTTATGAAGCTGTTTGACTTCAAAACACACAAA
AAAAAAAATAAAACAAATTATTTGAAAGAGAATTAGGAATCGGACAGCTTATCGTTACGGGCTAACAGCA
CACCGAGACGAAATAGCTTACCTGACGTCACAGCCTCTGGAAGAACTGCCGCCAAGCAGAGAGAGAGAGA
AAAAGAGGGAGAGCAGCTTAGACCGCATGTGCTTGTGTGTGAGGCGTCTCTCTCTTCGTCTCCTGTTTGC
GCAAACGCATAGACTGCACTGAGAAAATCGATTACCTATTTTTTATGAATGAATATTTGCACTATTACTA
TTCAAAACTATTAAGATAGCAATCACATTCAATAGCCAAATACTATACCACCTGAGCGATGCAACGAAAT
GATCAATTTGAGCAAAAATGCTGCATATTTAGGACGGCATCATTATAGAAATGCTTCTTGCTGTGTACTT
TTCTCTCGTCTGGCAGCTGTTTCGCCGTTATTGTTAAAACCGGCTTAAGTTAGGTGTGTTTTCTACGACT
AGTGATGCCCCTACTAGAAGATGTGTGTTGCACAAATGTCCCTGAATAACCAATTTGAAGTGCAGATAGC
AGTAAACGTAAGCTAATATGAATATTATTTAACTGTAATGTTTTAATATCGCTGGACATTACTAATAAAC
CCACTATAAACACATGTACATATGTATGTTTTGGCATACAATGAGTAGTTGGGGAAAAAATGTGTAAAAG
CACCGTGACCATCACAGCATAAAGATAACCAGCTGAAGTATCGAATATGAGTAACCCCCAAATTGAATCA
CATGCCGCAACTGATAGGACCCATGGAAGTACACTCTTCATGGCGATATACAAGACACACACAAGCACGA
ACACCCAGTTGCGGAGGAAATTCTCCGTAAATGAAAACCCAATCGGCGAACAATTCATACCCATATATGG
TAAAAGTTTTGAACGCGACTTGAGAGCGGAGAGCATTGCGGCTGATAAGGTTTTAGCGCTAAGCGGGCTT
TATAAAACGGGCTGCGGGACCAGTTTTCATATCACTACCGTTTGAGTTCTTGTGCTGTGTGGATACTCCT
CCCGACACAAAGCCGCTCCATCAGCCAGCAGTCGTCTAATCCAGAGACCCCGGATCGGGGTACCAACATG
GCCGAAGACGCCAAAAACATAAAGAAAGGCCCGGCACCATTCTATCCACTAGAGGATGGAACCGCTGGAG
AGCAACTGCATAAGGCTATGAAGAGATACGCCCTGGTTCCTGGAACAATTGCTTTTACAGATGCACATAT
CGAGGTGAACATCACGTACGCGGAATACTTCGAAATGTCCGTTCGGTTGGCAGAAGCTATGAAACGATAT
GGGCTGAATACAAATCACAGAATCGTCGTATGCAGTGAAAACTCTCTTCAATTCTTTATGCCGGTGTTGG
GCGCGTTATTTATCGGAGTTGCAGTTGCGCCCGCGAACGACATTTATAATGAACGTGAATTGCTCAACAG
TATGAACATTTCGCAGCCTACCGTAGTGTTTGTTTCCAAAAAGGGGTTGCAAAAAATTTTGAACGTGCAA
AAAAAATTACCAATAATCCAGAAAATTATTATCATGGATTCTAAAACGGATTACCAGGGATTTCAGTCGA
TGTACACGTTCGTCACATCTCATCTACCTCCCGGTTTTAATGAATACGATTTTGTACCAGAGTCCTTTGA
TCGTGACAAAACAATTGCACTGATAATGAACTCCTCTGGATCTACTGGGTTACCTAAGGGTGTGGCCCTT
CCGCATAGAACTGCCTGCGTCAGATTCTCGCATGCCAGAGATCCTATTTTTGGCAATCAAATCATTCCGG
ATACTGCGATTTTAAGTGTTGTTCCATTCCATCACGGTTTTGGAATGTTTACTACACTCGGATATTTGAT
ATGTGGATTTCGAGTCGTCTTAATGTATAGATTTGAAGAAGAGCTGTTTTTACGATCCCTTCAGGATTAC
AAAATTCAAAGTGCGTTGCTAGTACCAACCCTATTTTCATTCTTCGCCAAAAGCACTCTGATTGACAAAT
ACGATTTATCTAATTTACACGAAATTGCTTCTGGGGGCGCACCTCTTTCGAAAGAAGTCGGGGAAGCGGT
TGCAAAACGCTTCCATCTTCCAGGGATACGACAAGGATATGGGCTCACTGAGACTACATCAGCTATTCTG
ATTACACCCGAGGGGGATGATAAACCGGGCGCGGTCGGTAAAGTTGTTCCATTTTTTGAAGCGAAGGTTG
TGGATCTGGATACCGGGAAAACGCTGGGCGTTAATCAGAGAGGCGAATTATGTGTCAGAGGACCTATGAT
TATGTCCGGTTATGTAAACAATCCGGAAGCGACCAACGCCTTGATTGACAAGGATGGATGGCTACATTCT
GGAGACATAGCTTACTGGGACGAAGACGAACACTTCTTCATAGTTGACCGCTTGAAGTCTTTAATTAAAT
ACAAAGGGTATCAGGTGGCCCCCGCTGAATTGGAATCGATATTGTTACAACACCCCAACATCTTCGACGC
GGGCGTGGCAGGTCTTCCCGACGATGACGCCGGTGAACTTCCCGCCGCCGTTGTTGTTTTGGAGCACGGA
AAGACGATGACGGAAAAAGAGATCGTGGATTACGTCGCCAGTCAAGTAACAACCGCGAAAAAGTTGCGCG
GAGGAGTTGTGTTTGTGGACGAAGTACCGAAAGGTCTTACCGGAAAACTCGACGCAAGAAAAATCAGAGA
GATCCTCATAAAGGCCAAGAAGGGCGGAAAGTCCAAATTGTAAGAATTCTGCAGATATCCAGCACAGTGG
CGGCCGCTCGAGGTCACCCATTCGAAGGTAAGCCTATCCCTAACCCTCTCCTCGGTCTCGATTCTACGCG
TACCGGTCATCATCACCATCACCATTGAGTTTAAACCCGCTGATCAGCCTCGACTGTGCCTTCTAAGGCC
TGAGCTCGCTGATCAGCCTCGATCGAGGATCCAGACATGATAAGATACATTGATGAGTTTGGACAAACCA
CAACTAGAATGCAGTGAAAAAAATGCTTTATTTGTGAAATTTGTGATGCTATTGCTGCGGCCGCTCTAGA
GTGTACATCCTGTGTACCCTTATTAAGCAATCGGTCCTTTTCAGGACCACCATTCAGTTTTTAAAAGGAG
GAAGATTTTCAAAAAGTATTTAATTTTATTGGTCGGGACTCCCAAAAAATATGTTAAACTAAAAATAAAT
GTCTGTCGTTCGTACTCTTTCAAATAGAATGTGTATTTCTAACATGGATTTGTACAGACTGTACAAATGG
TTTCAGACACCGCATGTACAGCATCGCGGCCGCAAGTTAACAACAACAATTGCATTCATTTTATGTTTCA
GGTTCAGGGGGAGGTGTGGGAGGTTTTTTAAAGCAAGTAAAACCTCTACAAATGTGGTATGGCTGATTAT
GATCAGTCGACCGATGCCCTTGAGAGCCTTCAACCCAGTCAGCTCCTTCCGGTGGGCGCGGGGCATGACT
ATCGTCGCCGCACTTATGACTGTCTTCTTTATCATGCAACTCGTAGGACAGGTGCCGGCAGCGCTCTGGG
TCATTTTCGGCGAGGACCGCTTTCGCTGGAGCGCGACGATGATCGGCCTGTCGCTTGCGGTATTCGGAAT
CTTGCACGCCCTCGCTCAAGCCTTCGTCACTGGTCCCGCCACCAAACGTTTCGGCGAGAAGCAGGCCATT
ATCGCCGGCATGGCGGCCGACGCGCTGGGCTACGTCTTGCTGGCGTTCGCGACGCGAGGCTGGATGGCCT
TCCCCATTATGATTCTTCTCGCTTCCGGCGGCATCGGGATGCCCGCGTTGCAGGCCATGCTGTCCAGGCA
GGTAGATGACGACCATCAGGGACAGCTTCAAGGATCGCTCGCGGCTCTTACCAGCCAGCAAAAGGCCAGG
AACCGTAAAAAGGCCGCGTTGCTGGCGTTTTTCCATAGGCTCCGCCCCCCTGACGAGCATCACAAAAATC
GACGCTCAAGTCAGAGGTGGCGAAACCCGACAGGACTATAAAGATACCAGGCGTTTCCCCCTGGAAGCTC
CCTCGTGCGCTCTCCTGTTCCGACCCTGCCGCTTACCGGATACCTGTCCGCCTTTCTCCCTTCGGGAAGC
GTGGCGCTTTCTCAATGCTCACGCTGTAGGTATCTCAGTTCGGTGTAGGTCGTTCGCTCCAAGCTGGGCT
GTGTGCACGAACCCCCCGTTCAGCCCGACCGCTGCGCCTTATCCGGTAACTATCGTCTTGAGTCCAACCC
GGTAAGACACGACTTATCGCCACTGGCAGCAGCCACTGGTAACAGGATTAGCAGAGCGAGGTATGTAGGC
GGTGCTACAGAGTTCTTGAAGTGGTGGCCTAACTACGGCTACACTAGAAGGACAGTATTTGGTATCTGCG
CTCTGCTGAAGCCAGTTACCTTCGGAAAAAGAGTTGGTAGCTCTTGATCCGGCAAACAAACCACCGCTGG
TAGCGGTGGTTTTTTTGTTTGCAAGCAGCAGATTACGCGCAGAAAAAAAGGATCTCAAGAAGATCCTTTG
ATCTTTTCTACGGGGTCTGACGCTCAGTGGAACGAAAACTCACGTTAAGGGATTTTGGTCATGAGATTAT
CAAAAAGGATCTTCACCTAGATCCTTTTAAATTAAAAATGAAGTTTTAAATCAATCTAAAGTATATATGA
GTAAACTTGGTCTGACAGTTACCAATGCTTAATCAGTGAGGCACCTATCTCAGCGATCTGTCTATTTCGT
TCATCCATAGTTGCCTGACTCCCCGTCGTGTAGATAACTACGATACGGGAGGGCTTACCATCTGGCCCCA
GTGCTGCAATGATACCGCGAGACCCACGCTCACCGGCTCCAGATTTATCAGCAATAAACCAGCCAGCCGG
AAGGGCCGAGCGCAGAAGTGGTCCTGCAACTTTATCCGCCTCCATCCAGTCTATTAATTGTTGCCGGGAA
GCTAGAGTAAGTAGTTCGCCAGTTAATAGTTTGCGCAACGTTGTTGCCATTGCTGCAGGCATCGTGGTGT
CACGCTCGTCGTTTGGTATGGCTTCATTCAGCTCCGGTTCCCAACGATCAAGGCGAGTTACATGATCCCC
CATGTTGTGCAAAAAAGCGGTTAGCTCCTTCGGTCCTCCGATCGTTGTCAGAAGTAAGTTGGCCGCAGTG
TTATCACTCATGGTTATGGCAGCACTGCATAATTCTCTTACTGTCATGCCATCCGTAAGATGCTTTTCTG
TGACTGGTGAGTACTCAACCAAGTCATTCTGAGAATAGTGTATGCGGCGACCGAGTTGCTCTTGCCCGGC
GTCAACACGGGATAATACCGCGCCACATAGCAGAACTTTAAAAGTGCTCATCATTGGAAAACGTTCTTCG
GGGCGAAAACTCTCAAGGATCTTACCGCTGTTGAGATCCAGTTCGATGTAACCCACTCGTGCACCCAACT
GATCTTCAGCATCTTTTACTTTCACCAGCGTTTCTGGGTGAGCAAAAACAGGAAGGCAAAATGCCGCAAA
AAAGGGAATAAGGGCGACACGGAAATGTTGAATACTCATACTCTTCCTTTTTCAATATTATTGAAGCATT
TATCAGGGTTATTGTCTCATGAGCGGATACATATTTGAATGTATTTAGAAAAATAAACAAATAGGGGTTC
CGCGCACATTTCCCCGAAAAGTGCCACCTGACGTCTAAGAAACCATTATTATCATGACATTAACCTATAA
AAATAGGCGTATCACGAGGCCCTTTCGT
